>Addgene plasmid #235667 | pcDNA3 JDM16-GFPnb-mCh | addgene full sequence | sequence record 469324 | Addgene NGS Result
GACGGATCGGGAGATCTCCCGATCCCCTATGGTGCACTCTCAGTACAATCTGCTCTGATGCCGCATAGTT
AAGCCAGTATCTGCTCCCTGCTTGTGTGTTGGAGGTCGCTGAGTAGTGCGCGAGCAAAATTTAAGCTACA
ACAAGGCAAGGCTTGACCGACAATTGCATGAAGAATCTGCTTAGGGTTAGGCGTTTTGCGCTGCTTCGCG
ATGTACGGGCCAGATATACGCGTTGACATTGATTATTGACTAGTTATTAATAGTAATCAATTACGGGGTC
ATTAGTTCATAGCCCATATATGGAGTTCCGCGTTACATAACTTACGGTAAATGGCCCGCCTGGCTGACCG
CCCAACGACCCCCGCCCATTGACGTCAATAATGACGTATGTTCCCATAGTAACGCCAATAGGGACTTTCC
ATTGACGTCAATGGGTGGAGTATTTACGGTAAACTGCCCACTTGGCAGTACATCAAGTGTATCATATGCC
AAGTACGCCCCCTATTGACGTCAATGACGGTAAATGGCCCGCCTGGCATTATGCCCAGTACATGACCTTA
TGGGACTTTCCTACTTGGCAGTACATCTACGTATTAGTCATCGCTATTACCATGGTGATGCGGTTTTGGC
AGTACATCAATGGGCGTGGATAGCGGTTTGACTCACGGGGATTTCCAAGTCTCCACCCCATTGACGTCAA
TGGGAGTTTGTTTTGGCACCAAAATCAACGGGACTTTCCAAAATGTCGTAACAACTCCGCCCCATTGACG
CAAATGGGCGGTAGGCGTGTACGGTGGGAGGTCTATATAAGCAGAGCTCTCTGGCTAACTAGAGAACCCA
CTGCTTACTGGCTTATCGAAATTAATACGACTCACTATAGGGAGACCCAAGCTGGCTAGCGTTTAAACTT
AAGCTTGCGCCACCATGGATCTCCTCCGCCGCCGGGTGAAAAAGTACCTCCTTTTTGCAAAACTTAATCC
CGACCCACGGGATAGAAAACTGGCCTTGCGGTGGGCAGAAAGGATCGCCAAGAAGGCGAATGATCCAGAG
TTGGAAAGGCTCGTAAGGGAAGCTAAAAAGGAAATAGAAGGCGGTGGCACGGGAGGTAGTGTTCAGCTCG
TCGAGTCCGGTGGTGCACTCGTACAACCCGGAGGCAGTCTGCGCCTGTCCTGTGCGGCAAGCGGTTTCCC
AGTGAACAGGTACAGCATGAGGTGGTATCGGCAAGCACCGGGAAAAGAAAGAGAGTGGGTGGCGGGCATG
TCATCTGCAGGAGACCGATCATCCTATGAGGATTCAGTTAAGGGCCGATTCACGATCTCAAGGGATGATG
CCAGAAACACAGTCTACCTCCAGATGAACTCATTGAAACCTGAGGATACAGCGGTGTATTATTGCAATGT
AAACGTGGGCTTCGAGTATTGGGGACAGGGGACTCAGGTGACTGTGTCCTCCGGCGGAACGGGAGGAAGC
ATGGTGAGCAAAGGTGAAGAGGACAATATGGCGATAATAAAAGAGTTTATGCGCTTCAAGGTTCACATGG
AGGGGTCTGTTAATGGGCACGAATTTGAGATTGAGGGGGAGGGGGAAGGCCGACCCTATGAAGGTACCCA
GACCGCCAAATTGAAGGTAACCAAAGGTGGGCCGCTCCCTTTTGCTTGGGACATTCTTTCACCCCAGTTC
ATGTATGGCTCCAAGGCTTATGTAAAACACCCCGCAGATATACCGGACTACCTTAAATTGAGCTTCCCCG
AGGGCTTCAAATGGGAGCGAGTTATGAACTTTGAAGATGGCGGGGTTGTCACAGTTACCCAGGACTCCTC
ATTGCAAGACGGTGAATTCATTTACAAGGTCAAACTGCGAGGTACAAATTTTCCGAGCGACGGTCCGGTA
ATGCAAAAGAAAACAATGGGCTGGGAAGCGTCAAGTGAAAGAATGTATCCCGAAGATGGGGCTCTGAAGG
GGGAGATAAAACAGAGGCTGAAACTTAAAGATGGTGGACACTATGACGCAGAGGTGAAGACAACCTATAA
AGCAAAAAAGCCCGTACAGCTCCCTGGCGCCTATAACGTTAATATAAAACTTGATATAACCAGTCACAAT
GAGGATTACACGATTGTGGAGCAGTACGAACGAGCTGAAGGCAGACATTCTACAGGCGGTATGGATGAGT
TGTACAAGGGTGGCACGGGAGGTAGTCATCATCACCATCATCATGGTGGCACGGGAGGTAGTGATTATAA
AGACGATGATGACAAGGGAGGTAGTGATTACAAGGATGATGACGATAAAGGAGGTTCCGATTACAAAGAT
GATGACGACAAGTAGGAATTCTGCAGATATCCAGCACAGTGGCGGCCGCTCGAGTCTAGAGGGCCCGTTT
AAACCCGCTGATCAGCCTCGACTGTGCCTTCTAGTTGCCAGCCATCTGTTGTTTGCCCCTCCCCCGTGCC
TTCCTTGACCCTGGAAGGTGCCACTCCCACTGTCCTTTCCTAATAAAATGAGGAAATTGCATCGCATTGT
CTGAGTAGGTGTCATTCTATTCTGGGGGGTGGGGTGGGGCAGGACAGCAAGGGGGAGGATTGGGAAGACA
ATAGCAGGCATGCTGGGGATGCGGTGGGCTCTATGGCTTCTGAGGCGGAAAGAACCAGCTGGGGCTCTAG
GGGGTATCCCC
[124 nt withheld, positions 2672-2795]
C
[91 nt withheld, positions 2797-2887]
A
[49 nt withheld, positions 2889-2937]
CCTTTGACGTTGGAGTCCACGTTCTTT
[37 nt withheld, positions 2965-3001]
ACCCTATCTCGGTCTATTCTTTTGATTTATAAGGGATTTTGCCGATTTCGGCCTATTGGTTAAAAAATGA
GCTGATTTAACAAAAATTTAACGCGAATTAATTCTGTGGAATGTGTGTCAGTTAGGGTGTGGAAAGTCCC
CAGGCTCCCCAGCAGGCAGAAGTATGCAAAGCATGCATCTCAATTAGTCAGCAACCAGGTGTGGAAAGTC
CCCAGGCTCCCCAGCAGGCAGAAGTATGCAAAGCATGCATCTCAATTAGTCAGCAACCATAGTCCCGCCC
CTAACTCCGCCCATCCCGCCCCTAACTCCGCCCAGTTCCGCCCATTCTCCGCCCCATGGCTGACTAATTT
TTTTTATTTATGCAGAGGCCGAGGCCGCCTCTGCCTCTGAGCTATTCCAGAAGTAGTGAGGAGGCTTTTT
TGGAGGCCTAGGCTTTTGCAAAAAGCTCCCGGGAGCTTGTATATCCATTTTCGGATCTGATCAAGAGACA
GGATGAGGATCGTTTCGCATGATTGAACAAGATGGATTGCACGCAGGTTCTCCGGCCGCTTGGGTGGAGA
GGCTATTCGGCTATGACTGGGCACAACAGACAATCGGCTGCTCTGATGCCGCCGTGTTCCGGCTGTCAGC
GCAGGGGCGCCCGGTTCTTTTTGTCAAGACCGACCTGTCCGGTGCCCTGAATGAACTGCAGGACGAGGCA
GCGCGGCTATCGTGGCTGGCCACGACGGGCGTTCCTTGCGCAGCTGTGCTCGACGTTGTCACTGAAGCGG
GAAGGGACTGGCTGCTATTGGGCGAAGTGCCGGGGCAGGATCTCCTGTCATCTCACCTTGCTCCTGCCGA
GAAAGTATCCATCATGGCTGATGCAATGCGGCGGCTGCATACGCTTGATCCGGCTACCTGCCCATTCGAC
CACCAAGCGAAACATCGCATCGAGCGAGCACGTACTCGGATGGAAGCCGGTCTTGTCGATCAGGATGATC
TGGACGAAGAGCATCAGGGGCTCGCGCCAGCCGAACTGTTCGCCAGGCTCAAGGCGCGCATGCCCGACGG
CGAGGATCTCGTCGTGACCCATGGCGATGCCTGCTTGCCGAATATCATGGTGGAAAATGGCCGCTTTTCT
GGATTCATCGACTGTGGCCGGCTGGGTGTGGCGGACCGCTATCAGGACATAGCGTTGGCTACCCGTGATA
TTGCTGAAGAGCTTGGCGGCGAATGGGCTGACCGCTTCCTCGTGCTTTACGGTATCGCCGCTCCCGATTC
GCAGCGCATCGCCTTCTATCGCCTTCTTGACGAGTTCTTCTGAGCGGGACTCTGGGGTTCGAAATGACCG
ACCAAGCGACGCCCAACCTGCCATCACGAGATTTCGATTCCACCGCCGCCTTCTATGAAAGGTTGGGCTT
CGGAATCGTTTTCCGGGACGCCGGCTGGATGATCCTCCAGCGCGGGGATCTCATGCTGGAGTTCTTCGCC
CACCCCAACTTGTTTATTGCAGCTTATAATGGTTACAAATAAAGCAATAGCATCACAAATTTCACAAATA
AAGCATTTTTTTCACTGCATTCTAGTTGTGGTTTGTCCAAACTCATCAATGTATCTTATCATGTCTGTAT
ACCGTCGACCTCTAGCTAGAGCTTGGCGTAATCATGGTCATAGCTGTTTCCTGTGTGAAATTGTTATCCG
CTCACAATTCCACACAACATACGAGCCGGAAGCATAAAGTGTAAAGCCTGGGGTGCCTAATGAGTGAGCT
AACTCACATTAATTGCGTTGCGCTCACTGCCCGCTTTCCAGTCGGGAAACCTGTCGTGCCAGCTGCATTA
ATGAATCGGCCAACGCGCGGGGAGAGGCGGTTTGCGTATTGGGCGCTCTTCCGCTTCCTCGCTCACTGAC
TCGCTGCGCTCGGTCGTTCGGCTGCGGCGAGCGGTATCAGCTCACTCAAAGGCGGTAATACGGTTATCCA
CAGAATCAGGGGATAACGCAGGAAAGAACATGTGAGCAAAAGGCCAGCAAAAGGCCAGGAACCGTAAAAA
GGCCGCGTTGCTGGCGTTTTTCCATAGGCTCCGCCCCCCTGACGAGCATCACAAAAATCGACGCTCAAGT
CAGAGGTGGCGAAACCCGACAGGACTATAAAGATACCAGGCGTTTCCCCCTGGAAGCTCCCTCGTGCGCT
CTCCTGTTCCGACCCTGCCGCTTACCGGATACCTGTCCGCCTTTCTCCCTTCGGGAAGCGTGGCGCTTTC
TCATAGCTCACGCTGTAGGTATCTCAGTTCGGTGTAGGTCGTTCGCTCCAAGCTGGGCTGTGTGCACGAA
CCCCCCGTTCAGCCCGACCGCTGCGCCTTATCCGGTAACTATCGTCTTGAGTCCAACCCGGTAAGACACG
ACTTATCGCCACTGGCAGCAGCCACTGGTAACAGGATTAGCAGAGCGAGGTATGTAGGCGGTGCTACAGA
GTTCTTGAAGTGGTGGCCTAACTACGGCTACACTAGAAGAACAGTATTTGGTATCTGCGCTCTGCTGAAG
CCAGTTACCTTCGGAAAAAGAGTTGGTAGCTCTTGATCCGGCAAACAAACCACCGCTGGTAGCGGTGGTT
TTTTTGTTTGCAAGCAGCAGATTACGCGCAGAAAAAAAGGATCTCAAGAAGATCCTTTGATCTTTTCTAC
GGGGTCTGACGCTCAGTGGAACGAAAACTCACGTTAAGGGATTTTGGTCATGAGATTATCAAAAAGGATC
TTCACCTAGATCCTTTTAAATTAAAAATGAAGTTTTAAATCAATCTAAAGTATATATGAGTAAACTTGGT
CTGACAGTTACCAATGCTTAATCAGTGAGGCACCTATCTCAGCGATCTGTCTATTTCGTTCATCCATAGT
TGCCTGACTCCCCGTCGTGTAGATAACTACGATACGGGAGGGCTTACCATCTGGCCCCAGTGCTGCAATG
ATACCGCGAGACCCACGCTCACCGGCTCCAGATTTATCAGCAATAAACCAGCCAGCCGGAAGGGCCGAGC
GCAGAAGTGGTCCTGCAACTTTATCCGCCTCCATCCAGTCTATTAATTGTTGCCGGGAAGCTAGAGTAAG
TAGTTCGCCAGTTAATAGTTTGCGCAACGTTGTTGCCATTGCTACAGGCATCGTGGTGTCACGCTCGTCG
TTTGGTATGGCTTCATTCAGCTCCGGTTCCCAACGATCAAGGCGAGTTACATGATCCCCCATGTTGTGCA
AAAAAGCGGTTAGCTCCTTCGGTCCTCCGATCGTTGTCAGAAGTAAGTTGGCCGCAGTGTTATCACTCAT
GGTTATGGCAGCACTGCATAATTCTCTTACTGTCATGCCATCCGTAAGATGCTTTTCTGTGACTGGTGAG
TACTCAACCAAGTCATTCTGAGAATAGTGTATGCGGCGACCGAGTTGCTCTTGCCCGGCGTCAATACGGG
ATAATACCGCGCCACATAGCAGAACTTTAAAAGTGCTCATCATTGGAAAACGTTCTTCGGGGCGAAAACT
CTCAAGGATCTTACCGCTGTTGAGATCCAGTTCGATGTAACCCACTCGTGCACCCAACTGATCTTCAGCA
TCTTTTACTTTCACCAGCGTTTCTGGGTGAGCAAAAACAGGAAGGCAAAATGCCGCAAAAAAGGGAATAA
GGGCGACACGGAAATGTTGAATACTCATACTCTTCCTTTTTCAATATTATTGAAGCATTTATCAGGGTTA
TTGTCTCATGAGCGGATACATATTTGAATGTATTTAGAAAAATAAACAAATAGGGGTTCCGCGCACATTT
CCCCGAAAAGTGCCACCTGACGTC
Features (pLannotate 1.2.2; 25 found; start..end, strand, type, name):
     28..80      -  misc_feature   bom (fragment): basis of mobility region from pBR322
    235..614     +  enhancer       CMV enhancer: human cytomegalovirus immediate early enhancer
    615..818     +  promoter       CMV promoter: human cytomegalovirus (CMV) immediate early promoter
    814..847     +  LTR            5' LTR (truncated) (fragment): truncated 5' long terminal repeat (LTR) from HIV-1
    863..881     +  promoter       T7 promoter: promoter for bacteriophage T7 RNA polymerase
   1111..1449    +  CDS            vsfGFP-0 (fragment): vsfGFP-0 is a basic (constitutively fluorescent) green fluorescent protein published in 2015, derived from Aequorea victoria. It has low acid sensitivity.
   1471..2178    +  CDS            mCherry: mCherry is a basic (constitutively fluorescent) red fluorescent protein published in 2004, derived from Discosoma sp.. It is reported to be a very rapidly-maturing monomer with low acid sensitivity.
   2197..2218    +  CDS            capTEV™ (fragment): composite tag for in vivo biotinylation, TEV protease cleavage, and 6xHis tagging
   2236..2257    +  CDS            3xFLAG (fragment): three tandem FLAG® epitope tags
   2266..2288    +  CDS            2xFLAG (fragment): two tandem FLAG® epitope tags
   2302..2318    +  CDS            3xFLAG (fragment): three tandem FLAG® epitope tags
   2402..2626    +  polyA_signal   bGH poly(A) signal: bovine growth hormone polyadenylation signal
   2630..2651    +  promoter       SV40 promoter (fragment): SV40 enhancer and early promoter
   2672..3100    +  rep_origin     f1 ori (sequence partly withheld): f1 bacteriophage origin of replication; arrow indicates direction of (+) strand synthesis
   3114..3443    +  promoter       SV40 promoter: SV40 enhancer and early promoter
   3510..4301    +  CDS            neo: KKA2_KLEPN - Also known as kan, nptII. Experimental evidence at protein level: Swiss-Prot protein existence level 1. Resistance to kanamycin, neomycin, paromomycin, ribostamycin, butirosin and gentamicin B. From Klebsiella pneumoniae.
   4325..4483    +  CDS            ble (fragment): BLE_KLEPN - Experimental evidence at protein level: Swiss-Prot protein existence level 1. Binding protein with a strong affinity to the bleomycin family of antibiotics. Binds to CL990; an antimitotic-antibiotic compound. From Klebsiella pneumoniae.
   4478..4599    +  polyA_signal   SV40 poly(A) signal: SV40 polyadenylation signal
   4672..4688    -  protein_bind   lac operator: The lac repressor binds to the lac operator to inhibit transcription in E. coli. This inhibition can be relieved by adding lactose or isopropyl-β-D-thiogalactopyranoside (IPTG). lac repressor encoded by lacI
   4696..4726    -  promoter       lac promoter: promoter for the E. coli lac operon
   4741..4762    -  protein_bind   CAP binding site: CAP binding activates transcription in the presence of cAMP. E. coli catabolite activator protein
   4775..4867    -  CDS            lacI (fragment): lac repressor; lacI; The lac repressor binds to the lac operator to inhibit transcription in E. coli. This inhibition can be relieved by adding lactose or isopropyl-β-D-thiogalactopyranoside (IPTG).
   5050..5638    -  rep_origin     ori: high-copy-number ColE1/pMB1/pBR322/pUC origin of replication
   5809..6669    -  CDS            AmpR: β-lactamase; bla; confers resistance to ampicillin, carbenicillin, and related antibiotics
   6670..6774    -  promoter       AmpR promoter: bla
