[The description below was written by a language model from this plasmid's Addgene catalogue record and pLannotate feature annotations shown in this document.]
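Description:
pcDNA3 JDM16-GFPnb-mCh is a 6.8 kb mammalian expression plasmid on a pcDNA3.1-type backbone. It is maintained in E. coli through a high-copy ColE1/pUC origin and an ampicillin resistance gene (β-lactamase with its own promoter). An f1 origin is also present. For mammalian cells, the backbone carries an SV40 early promoter driving the neomycin phosphotransferase gene, followed by an SV40 polyadenylation signal. This cassette would permit G418 selection of stable transfectants.

The payload is a synthetic fusion protein expressed from the CMV immediate early enhancer and promoter and terminated by the bGH polyadenylation signal. A T7 promoter sits just upstream of the coding region and serves as the sequencing primer site. According to the record, the fusion consists of JDM16, a de novo designed protein acting on the chaperone Hsp70, followed by a GFP-binding nanobody and then mCherry at the C-terminal end. The JDM16 segment has no annotation of its own and presumably occupies the unannotated stretch between the T7 promoter and the first coding feature. The fragment labelled vsfGFP-0 most likely corresponds to the GFP nanobody, since that fluorescent protein incorporates a nanobody domain, rather than to GFP itself. Short fragmentary matches to His/TEV and FLAG tags appear downstream of mCherry, but the record does not say whether they are translated as part of the product.

The nanobody should recruit the designed Hsp70 modulator to any GFP-tagged protein in the cell, while mCherry reports expression and localisation. The catalogue purpose calls JDM16 an Hsp70 inhibitor, whereas the associated publication title describes a designed Hsp70 activator that dissolves intracellular condensates. The record does not resolve this discrepancy.
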