Addgene plasmid #235667: pcDNA3 JDM16-GFPnb-mCh
Purpose: Expresses designed inhibitor of Hsp70 tagged with a GFP nano body and mCherry
Depositing lab: David Baker. Depositing organization: University of Washington. Publication: De novo designed Hsp70 activator dissolves intracellular condensates. Zhang JZ, Greenwood N, Hernandez J, Cuperus JT, Huang B, Ryder BD, Queitsch C, Gestwicki JE, Baker D. Cell Chem Biol. 2025 Feb 4:S2451-9456(25)00029-7. doi: 10.1016/j.chembiol.2025.01.006. PubMed 39922190.
Backbone
  Vector backbone: pcDNA3.1
  Vector type: Mammalian Expression
Growth in bacteria
  Bacterial resistance: Ampicillin, 100 μg/mL
  Growth temperature: 37°C
  Growth strain: DH5alpha
  Copy number: High Copy
Gene/Insert
  Gene/Insert name: JDM16-GFPnb-mCh
  Species: Synthetic
  Entrez Gene: Mch
  Promoter: CMV
  Tag / fusion protein: mCherry (C terminal on insert); GFP nanobody (C terminal on insert)
  Cloning method: Other
  Sequencing primers: 5′ T7 forward
Terms and licenses: Academic/Nonprofit Terms; Industry Terms: Not Available to Industry
How to cite: pcDNA3 JDM16-GFPnb-mCh was a gift from David Baker (Addgene plasmid # 235667 ; http://n2t.net/addgene:235667 ; RRID:Addgene_235667)
